>Addgene plasmid #220478 | pET28a_speG_Nterm_His | addgene full sequence | sequence record 434034 | Addgene NGS Result
CCGCTGACGCGCCCTGACGGGCTTGTCTGCTCCCGGCATCCGCTTACAGACAAGCTGTGACCGTCTCCGG
GAGCTGCATGTGTCAGAGGTTTTCACCGTCATCACCGAAACGCGCGAGGCAGCTGCGGTAAAGCTCATCA
GCGTGGTCGTGAAGCGATTCACAGATGTCTGCCTGTTCATCCGCGTCCAGCTCGTTGAGTTTCTCCAGAA
GCGTTAATGTCTGGCTTCTGATAAAGCGGGCCATGTTAAGGGCGGTTTTTTCCTGTTTGGTCACTGATGC
CTCCGTGTAAGGGGGATTTCTGTTCATGGGGGTAATGATACCGATGAAACGAGAGAGGATGCTCACGATA
CGGGTTACTGATGATGAACATGCCCGGTTACTGGAACGTTGTGAGGGTAAACAACTGGCGGTATGGATGC
GGCGGGACCAGAGAAAAATCACTCAGGGTCAATGCCAGCGCTTCGTTAATACAGATGTAGGTGTTCCACA
GGGTAGCCAGCAGCATCCTGCGATGCAGATCCGGAACATAATGGTGCAGGGCGCTGACTTCCGCGTTTCC
AGACTTTACGAAACACGGAAACCGAAGACCATTCATGTTGTTGCTCAGGTCGCAGACGTTTTGCAGCAGC
AGTCGCTTCACGTTCGCTCGCGTATCGGTGATTCATTCTGCTAACCAGTAAGGCAACCCCGCCAGCCTAG
CCGGGTCCTCAACGACAGGAGCACGATCATGCGCACCCGTGGGGCCGCCATGCCGGCGATAATGGCCTGC
TTCTCGCCGAAACGTTTGGTGGCGGGACCAGTGACGAAGGCTTGAGCGAGGGCGTGCAAGATTCCGAATA
CCGCAAGCGACAGGCCGATCATCGTCGCGCTCCAGCGAAAGCGGTCCTCGCCGAAAATGACCCAGAGCGC
TGCCGGCACCTGTCCTACGAGTTGCATGATAAAGAAGACAGTCATAAGTGCGGCGACGATAGTCATGCCC
CGCGCCCACCGGAAGGAGCTGACTGGGTTGAAGGCTCTCAAGGGCATCGGTCGAGATCCCGGTGCCTAAT
GAGTGAGCTAACTTACATTAATTGCGTTGCGCTCACTGCCCGCTTTCCAGTCGGGAAACCTGTCGTGCCA
GCTGCATTAATGAATCGGCCAACGCGCGGGGAGAGGCGGTTTGCGTATTGGGCGCCAGGGTGGTTTTTCT
TTTCACCAGTGAGACGGGCAACAGCTGATTGCCCTTCACCGCCTGGCCCTGAGAGAGTTGCAGCAAGCGG
TCCACGCTGGTTTGCCCCAGCAGGCGAAAATCCTGTTTGATGGTGGTTAACGGCGGGATATAACATGAGC
TGTCTTCGGTATCGTCGTATCCCACTACCGAGATATCCGCACCAACGCGCAGCCCGGACTCGGTAATGGC
GCGCATTGCGCCCAGCGCCATCTGATCGTTGGCAACCAGCATCGCAGTGGGAACGATGCCCTCATTCAGC
ATTTGCATGGTTTGTTGAAAACCGGACATGGCACTCCAGTCGCCTTCCCGTTCCGCTATCGGCTGAATTT
GATTGCGAGTGAGATATTTATGCCAGCCAGCCAGACGCAGACGCGCCGAGACAGAACTTAATGGGCCCGC
TAACAGCGCGATTTGCTGGTGACCCAATGCGACCAGATGCTCCACGCCCAGTCGCGTACCGTCTTCATGG
GAGAAAATAATACTGTTGATGGGTGTCTGGTCAGAGACATCAAGAAATAACGCCGGAACATTAGTGCAGG
CAGCTTCCACAGCAATGGCATCCTGGTCATCCAGCGGATAGTTAATGATCAGCCCACTGACGCGTTGCGC
GAGAAGATTGTGCACCGCCGCTTTACAGGCTTCGACGCCGCTTCGTTCTACCATCGACACCACCACGCTG
GCACCCAGTTGATCGGCGCGAGATTTAATCGCCGCGACAATTTGCGACGGCGCGTGCAGGGCCAGACTGG
AGGTGGCAACGCCAATCAGCAACGACTGTTTGCCCGCCAGTTGTTGTGCCACGCGGTTGGGAATGTAATT
CAGCTCCGCCATCGCCGCTTCCACTTTTTCCCGCGTTTTCGCAGAAACGTGGCTGGCCTGGTTCACCACG
CGGGAAACGGTCTGATAAGAGACACCGGCATACTCTGCGACATCGTATAACGTTACTGGTTTCACATTCA
CCACCCTGAATTGACTCTCTTCCGGGCGCTATCATGCCATACCGCGAAAGGTTTTGCGCCATTCGATGGT
GTCCGGGATCTCGACGCTCTCCCTTATGCGACTCCTGCATTAGGAAGCAGCCCAGTAGTAGGTTGAGGCC
GTTGAGCACCGCCGCCGCAAGGAATGGTGCATGCAAGGAGATGGCGCCCAACAGTCCCCCGGCCACGGGG
CCTGCCACCATACCCACGCCGAAACAAGCGCTCATGAGCCCGAAGTGGCGAGCCCGATCTTCCCCATCGG
TGATGTCGGCGATATAGGCGCCAGCAACCGCACCTGTGGCGCCGGTGATGCCGGCCACGATGCGTCCGGC
GTAGAGGATCGAGATCTCGATCCCGCGAAATTAATACGACTCACTATAGGGGAATTGTGAGCGGATAACA
ATTCCCCTCTAGAAATAATTTTGTTTAACTTTAAGAAGGAGATATACCATGGGCAGCAGCCATCATCATC
ATCATCACAGCAGCGGCCTGGTGCCGCGCGGCAGCCATATGCCAAGCGCCCACAGTGTTAAGCTACGCCC
GCTGGAGCGTGAAGATTTACGCTATGTACATCAACTCGACAATAACGCCAGTGTGATGCGTTACTGGTTT
GAGGAACCCTACGAAGCCTTTGTTGAACTCTCTGATCTGTATGATAAGCATATTCACGATCAGAGCGAAC
GGCGCTTTGTGGTGGAATGTGACGGCGAAAAAGCCGGTCTGGTGGAGCTGGTGGAAATTAACCATGTTCA
TCGCCGCGCAGAATTTCAGATAATTATCTCCCCGGAGTATCAGGGGAAAGGTCTGGCAACCCGTGCCGCC
AAATTAGCAATGGACTATGGCTTTACCGTTCTCAATCTCTATAAGCTGTATCTGATCGTTGATAAAGAGA
ATGAAAAAGCGATTCACATTTACCGCAAGCTTGGCTTTTCGGTTGAAGGTGAATTGATGCACGAGTTCTT
TATTAATGGTCAATATCGTAATGCCATTCGCATGTGTATATTCCAGCATCAGTATCTGGCAGAGCACAAA
ACACCGGGTCAGACTCTCCTGAAGCCGACCGCACAATAGCTCGAGCACCACCACCACCACCACTGAGATC
CGGCTGCTAACAAAGCCCGAAAGGAAGCTGAGTTGGCTGCTGCCACCGCTGAGCAATAACTAGCATAACC
CCTTGGGGCCTCTAAACGGGTCTTGAGGGGTTTTTTGCTGAAAGGAGGAACTATATCCGGATTGGCGAAT
GGG
[124 nt withheld, positions 3434-3557]
C
[91 nt withheld, positions 3559-3649]
A
[49 nt withheld, positions 3651-3699]
CCTTTGACGTTGGAGTCCACGTTCTTT
[37 nt withheld, positions 3727-3763]
ACCCTATCTCGGTCTATTCTTTTGATTTATAAGGGATTTTGCCGATTTCGGCCTATTGGTTAAAAAATGA
GCTGATTTAACAAAAATTTAACGCGAATTTTAACAAAATATTAACGCTTACAATTTAGGTGGCACTTTTC
GGGGAAATGTGCGCGGAACCCCTATTTGTTTATTTTTCTAAATACATTCAAATATGTATCCGCTCATGAA
TTAATTCTTAGAAAAACTCATCGAGCATCAAATGAAACTGCAATTTATTCATATCAGGATTATCAATACC
ATATTTTTGAAAAAGCCGTTTCTGTAATGAAGGAGAAAACTCACCGAGGCAGTTCCATAGGATGGCAAGA
TCCTGGTATCGGTCTGCGATTCCGACTCGTCCAACATCAATACAACCTATTAATTTCCCCTCGTCAAAAA
TAAGGTTATCAAGTGAGAAATCACCATGAGTGACGACTGAATCCGGTGAGAATGGCAAAAGTTTATGCAT
TTCTTTCCAGACTTGTTCAACAGGCCAGCCATTACGCTCGTCATCAAAATCACTCGCATCAACCAAACCG
TTATTCATTCGTGATTGCGCCTGAGCGAGACGAAATACGCGATCGCTGTTAAAAGGACAATTACAAACAG
GAATCGAATGCAACCGGCGCAGGAACACTGCCAGCGCATCAACAATATTTTCACCTGAATCAGGATATTC
TTCTAATACCTGGAATGCTGTTTTCCCGGGGATCGCAGTGGTGAGTAACCATGCATCATCAGGAGTACGG
ATAAAATGCTTGATGGTCGGAAGAGGCATAAATTCCGTCAGCCAGTTTAGTCTGACCATCTCATCTGTAA
CATCATTGGCAACGCTACCTTTGCCATGTTTCAGAAACAACTCTGGCGCATCGGGCTTCCCATACAATCG
ATAGATTGTCGCACCTGATTGCCCGACATTATCGCGAGCCCATTTATACCCATATAAATCAGCATCCATG
TTGGAATTTAATCGCGGCCTAGAGCAAGACGTTTCCCGTTGAATATGGCTCATAACACCCCTTGTATTAC
TGTTTATGTAAGCAGACAGTTTTATTGTTCATGACCAAAATCCCTTAACGTGAGTTTTCGTTCCACTGAG
CGTCAGACCCCGTAGAAAAGATCAAAGGATCTTCTTGAGATCCTTTTTTTCTGCGCGTAATCTGCTGCTT
GCAAACAAAAAAACCACCGCTACCAGCGGTGGTTTGTTTGCCGGATCAAGAGCTACCAACTCTTTTTCCG
AAGGTAACTGGCTTCAGCAGAGCGCAGATACCAAATACTGTCCTTCTAGTGTAGCCGTAGTTAGGCCACC
ACTTCAAGAACTCTGTAGCACCGCCTACATACCTCGCTCTGCTAATCCTGTTACCAGTGGCTGCTGCCAG
TGGCGATAAGTCGTGTCTTACCGGGTTGGACTCAAGACGATAGTTACCGGATAAGGCGCAGCGGTCGGGC
TGAACGGGGGGTTCGTGCACACAGCCCAGCTTGGAGCGAACGACCTACACCGAACTGAGATACCTACAGC
GTGAGCTATGAGAAAGCGCCACGCTTCCCGAAGGGAGAAAGGCGGACAGGTATCCGGTAAGCGGCAGGGT
CGGAACAGGAGAGCGCACGAGGGAGCTTCCAGGGGGAAACGCCTGGTATCTTTATAGTCCTGTCGGGTTT
CGCCACCTCTGACTTGAGCGTCGATTTTTGTGATGCTCGTCAGGGGGGCGGAGCCTATGGAAAAACGCCA
GCAACGCGGCCTTTTTACGGTTCCTGGCCTTTTGCTGGCCTTTTGCTCACATGTTCTTTCCTGCGTTATC
CCCTGATTCTGTGGATAACCGTATTACCGCCTTTGAGTGAGCTGATACCGCTCGCCGCAGCCGAACGACC
GAGCGCAGCGAGTCAGTGAGCGAGGAAGCGGAAGAGCGCCTGATGCGGTATTTTCTCCTTACGCATCTGT
GCGGTATTTCACACCGCAATGGTGCACTCTCAGTACAATCTGCTCTGATGCCGCATAGTTAAGCCAGTAT
ACACTCCGCTATCGCTACGTGACTGGGTCATGGCTGCGCCCCGACACCCGCCAACAC
Features (pLannotate 1.2.2; 21 found; start..end, strand, type, name):
     83..274     -  CDS            rop: Rop protein, which maintains plasmids at low copy number; rop
    291..671     +  CDS            YPB1_ECOLX: Protein predicted: Swiss-Prot protein existence level 4. From Escherichia coli.
    743..1034    -  CDS            TcR (fragment): tetracycline efflux protein; tet; confers resistance to tetracycline
   1049..1070    -  protein_bind   CAP binding site: CAP binding activates transcription in the presence of cAMP. E. coli catabolite activator protein
   1083..2165    -  CDS            lacI: lac repressor; lacI; The lac repressor binds to the lac operator to inhibit transcription in E. coli. This inhibition can be relieved by adding lactose or isopropyl-β-D-thiogalactopyranoside (IPTG).
   2166..2243    -  promoter       lacI promoter: lacI
   2251..2530    -  CDS            TcR (fragment): tetracycline efflux protein; tet; confers resistance to tetracycline
   2552..2570    +  promoter       T7 promoter: promoter for bacteriophage T7 RNA polymerase
   2571..2595    +  protein_bind   lac operator: The lac repressor binds to the lac operator to inhibit transcription in E. coli. This inhibition can be relieved by adding lactose or isopropyl-β-D-thiogalactopyranoside (IPTG). lac repressor encoded by lacI
   2610..2632    +  RBS            RBS: efficient ribosome binding site from bacteriophage T7 gene 10 (Olins and Rangwala, 1989)
   2651..2667    +  CDS            capTEV™ (fragment): composite tag for in vivo biotinylation, TEV protease cleavage, and 6xHis tagging
   2678..2695    +  CDS            thrombin site: thrombin recognition and cleavage site
   2699..3256    +  CDS            speG: ATDA_ECOLI - Experimental evidence at protein level: Swiss-Prot protein existence level 1. Involved in the protection against polyamine toxicity by regulating their concentration (PubMed:7642535, PubMed:10986239). Catalyzes the transfer of an acetyl group from acetyl coenzyme A (AcCoA) to the primary amino groups of spermidine to yield N(1)- and N(8)-acetylspermidine (PubMed:8077207, PubMed:7052085, PubMed:6297970). It can also use polyamines such as spermine, but not putrescine (PubMed:7052085). From Escherichia coli (strain K12).
   3266..3283    +  CDS            9xHis (fragment): 9xHis affinity tag
   3293..3342    +  CDS            SET1 (fragment): solubility-enhancement tag derived from T7 phage gene 10B
   3350..3397    +  terminator     T7 terminator: transcription terminator for bacteriophage T7 RNA polymerase
   3434..3862    +  rep_origin     f1 ori (sequence partly withheld): f1 bacteriophage origin of replication; arrow indicates direction of (+) strand synthesis
   3915..3972    +  promoter       AmpR promoter (fragment): bla
   3981..4796    -  CDS            KanR: aminoglycoside phosphotransferase; aph(3')-Ia; confers resistance to kanamycin in bacteria or G418 (Geneticin®) in eukaryotes
   4918..5506    +  rep_origin     ori: high-copy-number ColE1/pMB1/pBR322/pUC origin of replication
   5692..5831    -  misc_feature   bom: basis of mobility region from pBR322
