[The description below was written by a language model from this plasmid's Addgene catalogue record and pLannotate feature annotations shown in this document.]
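Description:
pET28a_speG_Nterm_His is a 5,850 nt bacterial expression plasmid built on the pET28a backbone for heterologous production and purification of the E. coli SpeG protein. It is maintained through a ColE1/pMB1-type origin and selected with kanamycin via the aph(3')-Ia (KanR) gene. The backbone also carries the rop gene and the pBR322 bom region, an f1 phage origin, and short remnants of a tetracycline resistance gene that are non-functional leftovers of the vector's lineage. The catalogue lists the plasmid as high copy, although rop is annotated as a factor that keeps copy number low.

The payload is the unmutated speG coding sequence, inserted by Gibson cloning. SpeG is a spermidine N-acetyltransferase that transfers an acetyl group from acetyl-CoA to spermidine (and spermine) and protects the cell against polyamine toxicity. Expression is driven by a T7 promoter followed by a lac operator and the T7 gene 10 ribosome binding site, and ends at the T7 terminator. The plasmid-borne lacI gene supplies repressor, so transcription stays off until IPTG is added in a host that provides T7 RNA polymerase. Upstream of speG, the feature table shows a short His-tag match (annotated as a fragment of a composite tag) followed by a thrombin cleavage site, consistent with the recorded N-terminal 6xHis tag, which can be removed by thrombin after affinity purification. A second His-tag fragment lies downstream of the insert, as is usual in pET28a. The record describes only an N-terminal tag and does not state whether the downstream one is translated. The stated purpose is recombinant protein purification.
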