Addgene plasmid #220478: pET28a_speG_Nterm_His
Purpose: heterologous expression for protein purification
Depositing lab: Emily Balskus. Depositing organization: Harvard University. Publication: A metabolomics pipeline highlights microbial metabolism in bloodstream infections. Mayers JR, Varon J, Zhou RR, Daniel-Ivad M, Beaulieu C, Bholse A, Glasser NR, Lichtenauer FM, Ng J, Vera MP, Huttenhower C, Perrella MA, Clish CB, Zhao SD, Baron RM, Balskus EP. Cell. 2024 Jun 11:S0092-8674(24)00579-8. doi: 10.1016/j.cell.2024.05.035. PubMed 38885650.
Backbone
  Vector backbone: pET28a
  Vector type: Bacterial Expression
Growth in bacteria
  Bacterial resistance: Kanamycin, 50 μg/mL
  Growth temperature: 37°C
  Growth strain: DH5alpha
  Copy number: High Copy
Gene/Insert
  Gene/Insert name: speG
  Species: E. coli
  Mutation: none
  Tag / fusion protein: 6xHs (N terminal on insert)
  Cloning method: Gibson Cloning
Terms and licenses: Academic/Nonprofit Terms; Industry Terms: Not Available to Industry
How to cite: pET28a_speG_Nterm_His was a gift from Emily Balskus (Addgene plasmid # 220478 ; http://n2t.net/addgene:220478 ; RRID:Addgene_220478)
